>Addgene plasmid #135689 | pLenti-CMV-GFP-miRE_shSCR-Puro | addgene full sequence | sequence record 327714 | Addgene NGS Result
AGGTGGCACTTTTCGGGGAAATGTGCGCGGAACCCCTATTTGTTTATTTTTCTAAATACATTCAAATATG
TATCCGCTCATGAGACAATAACCCTGATAAATGCTTCAATAATATTGAAAAAGGAAGAGTATGAGTATTC
AACATTTCCGTGTCGCCCTTATTCCCTTTTTTGCGGCATTTTGCCTTCCTGTTTTTGCTCACCCAGAAAC
GCTGGTGAAAGTAAAAGATGCTGAAGATCAGTTGGGTGCACGAGTGGGTTACATCGAACTGGATCTCAAC
AGCGGTAAGATCCTTGAGAGTTTTCGCCCCGAAGAACGTTTTCCAATGATGAGCACTTTTAAAGTTCTGC
TATGTGGCGCGGTATTATCCCGTATTGACGCCGGGCAAGAGCAACTCGGTCGCCGCATACACTATTCTCA
GAATGACTTGGTTGAGTACTCACCAGTCACAGAAAAGCATCTTACGGATGGCATGACAGTAAGAGAATTA
TGCAGTGCTGCCATAACCATGAGTGATAACACTGCGGCCAACTTACTTCTGACAACGATCGGAGGACCGA
AGGAGCTAACCGCTTTTTTGCACAACATGGGGGATCATGTAACTCGCCTTGATCGTTGGGAACCGGAGCT
GAATGAAGCCATACCAAACGACGAGCGTGACACCACGATGCCTGTAGCAATGGCAACAACGTTGCGCAAA
CTATTAACTGGCGAACTACTTACTCTAGCTTCCCGGCAACAATTAATAGACTGGATGGAGGCGGATAAAG
TTGCAGGACCACTTCTGCGCTCGGCCCTTCCGGCTGGCTGGTTTATTGCTGATAAATCTGGAGCCGGTGA
GCGTGGGTCTCGCGGTATCATTGCAGCACTGGGGCCAGATGGTAAGCCCTCCCGTATCGTAGTTATCTAC
ACGACGGGGAGTCAGGCAACTATGGATGAACGAAATAGACAGATCGCTGAGATAGGTGCCTCACTGATTA
AGCATTGGTAACTGTCAGACCAAGTTTACTCATATATACTTTAGATTGATTTAAAACTTCATTTTTAATT
TAAAAGGATCTAGGTGAAGATCCTTTTTGATAATCTCATGACCAAAATCCCTTAACGTGAGTTTTCGTTC
CACTGAGCGTCAGACCCCGTAGAAAAGATCAAAGGATCTTCTTGAGATCCTTTTTTTCTGCGCGTAATCT
GCTGCTTGCAAACAAAAAAACCACCGCTACCAGCGGTGGTTTGTTTGCCGGATCAAGAGCTACCAACTCT
TTTTCCGAAGGTAACTGGCTTCAGCAGAGCGCAGATACCAAATACTGTTCTTCTAGTGTAGCCGTAGTTA
GGCCACCACTTCAAGAACTCTGTAGCACCGCCTACATACCTCGCTCTGCTAATCCTGTTACCAGTGGCTG
CTGCCAGTGGCGATAAGTCGTGTCTTACCGGGTTGGACTCAAGACGATAGTTACCGGATAAGGCGCAGCG
GTCGGGCTGAACGGGGGGTTCGTGCACACAGCCCAGCTTGGAGCGAACGACCTACACCGAACTGAGATAC
CTACAGCGTGAGCTATGAGAAAGCGCCACGCTTCCCGAAGGGAGAAAGGCGGACAGGTATCCGGTAAGCG
GCAGGGTCGGAACAGGAGAGCGCACGAGGGAGCTTCCAGGGGGAAACGCCTGGTATCTTTATAGTCCTGT
CGGGTTTCGCCACCTCTGACTTGAGCGTCGATTTTTGTGATGCTCGTCAGGGGGGCGGAGCCTATGGAAA
AACGCCAGCAACGCGGCCTTTTTACGGTTCCTGGCCTTTTGCTGGCCTTTTGCTCACATGTTCTTTCCTG
CGTTATCCCCTGATTCTGTGGATAACCGTATTACCGCCTTTGAGTGAGCTGATACCGCTCGCCGCAGCCG
AACGACCGAGCGCAGCGAGTCAGTGAGCGAGGAAGCGGAAGAGCGCCCAATACGCAAACCGCCTCTCCCC
GCGCGTTGGCCGATTCATTAATGCAGCTGGCACGACAGGTTTCCCGACTGGAAAGCGGGCAGTGAGCGCA
ACGCAATTAATGTGAGTTAGCTCACTCATTAGGCACCCCAGGCTTTACACTTTATGCTTCCGGCTCGTAT
GTTGTGTGGAATTGTGAGCGGATAACAATTTCACACAGGAAACAGCTATGACCATGATTACGCCAAGCGC
GCAATTAACCCTCACTAAAGGGAACAAAAGCTGGAGCTGCAAGCTTAATGTAGTCTTATGCAATACTCTT
GTAGTCTTGCAACATGGTAACGATGAGTTAGCAACATGCCTTACAAGGAGAGAAAAAGCACCGTGCATGC
CGATTGGTGGAAGTAAGGTGGTACGATCGTGCCTTATTAGGAAGGCAACAGACGGGTCTGACATGGATTG
GACGAACCACTGAATTGCCGCATTGCAGAGATATTGTATTTAAGTGCCTAGCTCGATACATAAACGGGTC
TCTCTGGTTAGACCAGATCTGAGCCTGGGAGCTCTCTGGCTAACTAGGGAACCCACTGCTTAAGCCTCAA
TAAAGCTTGCCTTGAGTGCTTCAAGTAGTGTGTGCCCGTCTGTTGTGTGACTCTGGTAACTAGAGATCCC
TCAGACCCTTTTAGTCAGTGTGGAAAATCTCTAGCAGTGGCGCCCGAACAGGGACTTGAAAGCGAAAGGG
AAACCAGAGGAGCTCTCTCGACGCAGGACTCGGCTTGCTGAAGCGCGCACGGCAAGAGGCGAGGGGCGGC
GACTGGTGAGTACGCCAAAAATTTTGACTAGCGGAGGCTAGAAGGAGAGAGATGGGTGCGAGAGCGTCAG
TATTAAGCGGGGGAGAATTAGATCGCGATGGGAAAAAATTCGGTTAAGGCCAGGGGGAAAGAAAAAATAT
AAATTAAAACATATAGTATGGGCAAGCAGGGAGCTAGAACGATTCGCAGTTAATCCTGGCCTGTTAGAAA
CATCAGAAGGCTGTAGACAAATACTGGGACAGCTACAACCATCCCTTCAGACAGGATCAGAAGAACTTAG
ATCATTATATAATACAGTAGCAACCCTCTATTGTGTGCATCAAAGGATAGAGATAAAAGACACCAAGGAA
GCTTTAGACAAGATAGAGGAAGAGCAAAACAAAAGTAAGACCACCGCACAGCAAGCGGCCGCTGATCTTC
AGACCTGGAGGAGGAGATATGAGGGACAATTGGAGAAGTGAATTATATAAATATAAAGTAGTAAAAATTG
AACCATTAGGAGTAGCACCCACCAAGGCAAAGAGAAGAGTGGTGCAGAGAGAAAAAAGAGCAGTGGGAAT
AGGAGCTTTGTTCCTTGGGTTCTTGGGAGCAGCAGGAAGCACTATGGGCGCAGCGTCAATGACGCTGACG
GTACAGGCCAGACAATTATTGTCTGGTATAGTGCAGCAGCAGAACAATTTGCTGAGGGCTATTGAGGCGC
AACAGCATCTGTTGCAACTCACAGTCTGGGGCATCAAGCAGCTCCAGGCAAGAATCCTGGCTGTGGAAAG
ATACCTAAAGGATCAACAGCTCCTGGGGATTTGGGGTTGCTCTGGAAAACTCATTTGCACCACTGCTGTG
CCTTGGAATGCTAGTTGGAGTAATAAATCTCTGGAACAGATTTGGAATCACACGACCTGGATGGAGTGGG
ACAGAGAAATTAACAATTACACAAGCTTAATACACTCCTTAATTGAAGAATCGCAAAACCAGCAAGAAAA
GAATGAACAAGAATTATTGGAATTAGATAAATGGGCAAGTTTGTGGAATTGGTTTAACATAACAAATTGG
CTGTGGTATATAAAATTATTCATAATGATAGTAGGAGGCTTGGTAGGTTTAAGAATAGTTTTTGCTGTAC
TTTCTATAGTGAATAGAGTTAGGCAGGGATATTCACCATTATCGTTTCAGACCCACCTCCCAACCCCGAG
GGGACCCGACAGGCCCGAAGGAATAGAAGAAGAAGGTGGAGAGAGAGACAGAGACAGATCCATTCGATTA
GTGAACGGATCTCGACGGTATCGGTTAACTTTTAAAAGAAAAGGGGGGATTGGGGGGTACAGTGCAGGGG
AAAGAATAGTAGACATAATAGCAACAGACATACAAACTAAAGAATTACAAAAACAAATTACAAAATTCAA
AATTTTATCGATAAGCTTGGGAGTTCCGCGTTACATAACTTACGGTAAATGGCCCGCCTGGCTGACCGCC
CAACGACCCCCGCCCATTGACGTCAATAATGACGTATGTTCCCATAGTAACGCCAATAGGGACTTTCCAT
TGACGTCAATGGGTGGAGTATTTACGGTAAACTGCCCACTTGGCAGTACATCAAGTGTATCATATGCCAA
GTACGCCCCCTATTGACGTCAATGACGGTAAATGGCCCGCCTGGCATTATGCCCAGTACATGACCTTATG
GGACTTTCCTACTTGGCAGTACATCTACGTATTAGTCATCGCTATTACCATGGTGATGCGGTTTTGGCAG
TACATCAATGGGCGTGGATAGCGGTTTGACTCACGGGGATTTCCAAGTCTCCACCCCATTGACGTCAATG
GGAGTTTGTTTTGGCACCAAAATCAACGGGACTTTCCAAAATGTCGTAACAACTCCGCCCCATTGACGCA
AATGGGCGGTAGGCGTGTACGGTGGGAGGTCTATATAAGCAGAGCTCGTTTAGTGAACCGTCAGATCGCC
TGGAGACGCCATCCACGCTGTTTTGACCTCCATAGAAGACACCGACTCTAGAGGATCCACCGGTCGCCAC
CATGGTGAGCAAGGGCGAGGAGCTGTTCACCGGGGTGGTGCCCATCCTGGTCGAGCTGGACGGCGACGTA
AACGGCCACAAGTTCAGCGTGTCCGGCGAGGGCGAGGGCGATGCCACCTACGGCAAGCTGACCCTGAAGT
TCATCTGCACCACCGGCAAGCTGCCCGTGCCCTGGCCCACCCTCGTGACCACCCTGACCTACGGCGTGCA
GTGCTTCAGCCGCTACCCCGACCACATGAAGCAGCACGACTTCTTCAAGTCCGCCATGCCCGAAGGCTAC
GTCCAGGAGCGCACCATCTTCTTCAAGGACGACGGCAACTACAAGACCCGCGCCGAGGTGAAGTTCGAGG
GCGACACCCTGGTGAACCGCATCGAGCTGAAGGGCATCGACTTCAAGGAGGACGGCAACATCCTGGGGCA
CAAGCTGGAGTACAACTACAACAGCCACAACGTCTATATCATGGCCGACAAGCAGAAGAACGGCATCAAG
GTGAACTTCAAGATCCGCCACAACATCGAGGACGGCAGCGTGCAGCTCGCCGACCACTACCAGCAGAACA
CCCCCATCGGCGACGGCCCCGTGCTGCTGCCCGACAACCACTACCTGAGCACCCAGTCCGCCCTGAGCAA
AGACCCCAACGAGAAGCGCGATCACATGGTCCTGCTGGAGTTCGTGACCGCCGCCGGGATCACTCTCGGC
ATGGACGAGCTGTACAAGTAATGACGTACGGCGGCCGCCTCGACTAGGGATAACAGGGTAATTGTTTGAA
TGAGGCTTCAGTACTTTACAGAATCGTTGCCTGCACATCTTGGAAACACTTGCTGGGATTACTTCGACTT
CTTAACCCAACAGAAGGCTCGAGTGCTGTTGACAGTGAGCGAAGAGCAGATCGTTCTTCAAATAGTGAAG
CCACAGATGTTCTTGAAGAACGATCTGCTCTGTGCCTACTGCCTCGGAGAATTCGAGCAATTATCTTGTT
TACTAAAACTGAATACCTTGCTATCTCTTTGATACATTTTTACAAAGCTGAATTAAAATGGTATAAATTA
AATCACTTTTTTCAATGTCGACAATCAACCTCTGGATTACAAAATTTGTGAAAGATTGACTGGTATTCTT
AACTATGTTGCTCCTTTTACGCTATGTGGATACGCTGCTTTAATGCCTTTGTATCATGCTATTGCTTCCC
GTATGGCTTTCATTTTCTCCTCCTTGTATAAATCCTGGTTGCTGTCTCTTTATGAGGAGTTGTGGCCCGT
TGTCAGGCAACGTGGCGTGGTGTGCACTGTGTTTGCTGACGCAACCCCCACTGGTTGGGGCATTGCCACC
ACCTGTCAGCTCCTTTCCGGGACTTTCGCTTTCCCCCTCCCTATTGCCACGGCGGAACTCATCGCCGCCT
GCCTTGCCCGCTGCTGGACAGGGGCTCGGCTGTTGGGCACTGACAATTCCGTGGTGTTGTCGGGGAAGCT
GACGTCCTTTCCATGGCTGCTCGCCTGTGTTGCCACCTGGATTCTGCGCGGGACGTCCTTCTGCTACGTC
CCTTCGGCCCTCAATCCAGCGGACCTTCCTTCCCGCGGCCTGCTGCCGGCTCTGCGGCCTCTTCCGCGTC
TTCGCCTTCGCCCTCAGACGAGTCGGATCTCCCTTTGGGCCGCCTCCCCGCCTGGATTCTACCGGGTAGG
GGAGGCGCTTTTCCCAAGGCAGTCTGGAGCATGCGCTTTAGCAGCCCCGCTGGGCACTTGGCGCTACACA
AGTGGCCTCTGGCCTCGCACACATTCCACATCCACCGGTAGGCGCCAACCGGCTCCGTTCTTTGGTGGCC
CCTTCGCGCCACCTTCTACTCCTCCCCTAGTCAGGAAGTTCCCCCCCGCCCCGCAGCTCGCGTCGTGCAG
GACGTGACAAATGGAAGTAGCACGTCTCACTAGTCTCGTGCAGATGGACAGCACCGCTGAGCAATGGAAG
CGGGTAGGCCTTTGGGGCAGCGGCCAATAGCAGCTTTGCTCCTTCGCTTTCTGGGCTCAGGGGCGGGCTC
AGGGGCGGGGCGGGCGCCCGAAGGTCCTCCGGAGGCCCGGCATTCTGCACGCTTCAAAAGCGCACGTCTG
CCGCGCTGTTCTCCTCTTCCTCATCTCCGGGCCTTTCGACCTGCAGCCCAAGCTTACCATGACCGAGTAC
AAGCCCACGGTGCGCCTCGCCACCCGCGACGACGTCCCCAGGGCCGTACGCACCCTCGCCGCCGCGTTCG
CCGACTACCCCGCCACGCGCCACACCGTCGATCCGGACCGCCACATCGAGCGGGTCACCGAGCTGCAAGA
ACTCTTCCTCACGCGCGTCGGGCTCGACATCGGCAAGGTGTGGGTCGCGGACGACGGCGCCGCGGTGGCG
GTCTGGACCACGCCGGAGAGCGTCGAAGCGGGGGCGGTGTTCGCCGAGATCGGCCCGCGCATGGCCGAGT
TGAGCGGTTCCCGGCTGGCCGCGCAGCAACAGATGGAAGGCCTCCTGGCGCCGCACCGGCCCAAGGAGCC
CGCGTGGTTCCTGGCCACCGTCGGCGTCTCGCCCGACCACCAGGGCAAGGGTCTGGGCAGCGCCGTCGTG
CTCCCCGGAGTGGAGGCGGCCGAGCGCGCCGGGGTGCCCGCCTTCCTGGAGACCTCCGCGCCCCGCAACC
TCCCCTTCTACGAGCGGCTCGGCTTCACCGTCACCGCCGACGTCGAGGTGCCCGAAGGACCGCGCACCTG
GTGCATGACCCGCAAGCCCGGTGCCTGACGCCCGCCCCACGACCCGCAGCGCCCGACCGAAAGGAGCGCA
CGACCCCATGCATTCGAGGGCCCGGTACCTTTAAGACCAATGACTTACAAGGCAGCTGTAGATCTTAGCC
ACTTTTTAAAAGAAAAGGGGGGACTGGAAGGGCTAGCTCACTCCCAACGAAGACAAGATCTGCTTTTTGC
TTGTACTGGGTCTCTCTGGTTAGACCAGATCTGAGCCTGGGAGCTCTCTGGCTAACTAGGGAACCCACTG
CTTAAGCCTCAATAAAGCTTGCCTTGAGTGCTTCAAGTAGTGTGTGCCCGTCTGTTGTGTGACTCTGGTA
ACTAGAGATCCCTCAGACCCTTTTAGTCAGTGTGGAAAATCTCTAGCAGTAGTAGTTCATGTCATCTTAT
TATTCAGTATTTATAACTTGCAAAGAAATGAATATCAGAGAGTGAGAGGAACTTGTTTATTGCAGCTTAT
AATGGTTACAAATAAAGCAATAGCATCACAAATTTCACAAATAAAGCATTTTTTTCACTGCATTCTAGTT
GTGGTTTGTCCAAACTCATCAATGTATCTTATCATGTCTGGCTCTAGCTATCCCGCCCCTAACTCCGCCC
ATCCCGCCCCTAACTCCGCCCAGTTCCGCCCATTCTCCGCCCCATGGCTGACTAATTTTTTTTATTTATG
CAGAGGCCGAGGCCGCCTCGGCCTCTGAGCTATTCCAGAAGTAGTGAGGAGGCTTTTTTGGAGGCCTAGG
GACGTACCCAATTCGCCCTATAGTGAGTCGTATTACGCGCGCTCACTGGCCGTCGTTTTACAACGTCGTG
ACTGGGAAAACCCTGGCGTTACCCAACTTAATCGCCTTGCAGCACATCCCCCTTTCGCCAGCTGGCGTAA
TAGCGAAGAGGCCCGCACCGATCGCCCTTCCCAACAGTTGCGCAGCCTGAATGGCGAATGGG
[124 nt withheld, positions 8463-8586]
C
[91 nt withheld, positions 8588-8678]
A
[49 nt withheld, positions 8680-8728]
CCTTTGACGTTGGAGTCCACGTTCTTT
[37 nt withheld, positions 8756-8792]
ACCCTATCTCGGTCTATTCTTTTGATTTATAAGGGATTTTGCCGATTTCGGCCTATTGGTTAAAAAATGA
GCTGATTTAACAAAAATTTAACGCGAATTTTAACAAAATATTAACGCTTACAATTT
Features (pLannotate 1.2.2; 30 found; start..end, strand, type, name):
     26..130     +  promoter       AmpR promoter: bla
    131..991     +  CDS            AmpR: β-lactamase; bla; confers resistance to ampicillin, carbenicillin, and related antibiotics
   1162..1750    +  rep_origin     ori: high-copy-number ColE1/pMB1/pBR322/pUC origin of replication
   1933..2025    +  CDS            lacI (fragment): lac repressor; lacI; The lac repressor binds to the lac operator to inhibit transcription in E. coli. This inhibition can be relieved by adding lactose or isopropyl-β-D-thiogalactopyranoside (IPTG).
   2038..2059    +  protein_bind   CAP binding site: CAP binding activates transcription in the presence of cAMP. E. coli catabolite activator protein
   2074..2104    +  promoter       lac promoter: promoter for the E. coli lac operon
   2112..2128    +  protein_bind   lac operator: The lac repressor binds to the lac operator to inhibit transcription in E. coli. This inhibition can be relieved by adding lactose or isopropyl-β-D-thiogalactopyranoside (IPTG). lac repressor encoded by lacI
   2173..2191    +  promoter       T3 promoter: promoter for bacteriophage T3 RNA polymerase
   2219..2445    +  promoter       RSV promoter: Rous sarcoma virus enhancer/promoter
   2446..2626    +  LTR            5' LTR (truncated): truncated 5' long terminal repeat (LTR) from HIV-1
   2673..2798    +  misc_feature   HIV-1 Ψ: packaging signal of human immunodeficiency virus type 1
   2782..3145    +  CDS            HIV-1 gag (fragment): gag protein from human immunodeficiency virus 1; gag
   3291..3524    +  misc_feature   RRE: The Rev response element (RRE) of HIV-1 allows for Rev-dependent mRNA export from the nucleus to the cytoplasm.
   3901..4001    +  CDS            Rev (fragment): human immunodeficiency virus 1 (HIV-1) Rev protein; rev; enhances nuclear export of unspliced and incompletely spliced viral mRNAs
   4020..4136    +  misc_feature   cPPT/CTS: central polypurine tract and central termination sequence of HIV-1
   4159..4462    +  enhancer       CMV enhancer: human cytomegalovirus immediate early enhancer
   4463..4666    +  promoter       CMV promoter: human cytomegalovirus (CMV) immediate early promoter
   4762..5481    +  CDS            EGFP: the original enhanced GFP (Yang et al., 1996) mammalian codon-optimized
   5725..5819    +  ncRNA          3' miR-30a (fragment): sequence downstream of the 71-nt precursor of the human miR-30a microRNA (Zeng et al., 2002) miRNA
   5833..6421    +  misc_feature   WPRE: woodchuck hepatitis virus posttranscriptional regulatory element
   6434..6780    +  promoter       PGK promoter (fragment): mouse phosphoglycerate kinase 1 promoter
   6773..6898    +  promoter       PGK promoter (fragment): mouse phosphoglycerate kinase 1 promoter
   6919..7518    +  CDS            PuroR: puromycin N-acetyltransferase; pac from Streptomyces alboniger; confers resistance to puromycin
   7585..7722    +  CDS            nef (fragment): NEF_HV1LA - Experimental evidence at protein level: Swiss-Prot protein existence level 1. Extracellular Nef protein targets CD4(+) T-lymphocytes for apoptosis by interacting with CXCR4 surface receptors. From Human immunodeficiency virus type 1 group M subtype B (isolate Lai) (HIV-1).
   7708..7888    +  LTR            5' LTR (truncated): truncated 5' long terminal repeat (LTR) from HIV-1
   7960..8081    +  polyA_signal   SV40 poly(A) signal: SV40 polyadenylation signal
   8121..8256    +  rep_origin     SV40 ori: SV40 origin of replication
   8277..8295    -  promoter       T7 promoter: promoter for bacteriophage T7 RNA polymerase
   8303..8458    +  CDS            lacZα (fragment): LacZα fragment of β-galactosidase; lacZ fragment
   8463..8891    +  rep_origin     f1 ori (sequence partly withheld): f1 bacteriophage origin of replication; arrow indicates direction of (+) strand synthesis
