[The description below was written by a language model from this plasmid's Addgene catalogue record and pLannotate feature annotations shown in this document.]
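Description:
pLenti-CMV-GFP-miRE_shSCR-Puro is a lentiviral transfer plasmid of about 8.9 kb, built by Gibson cloning on the p156RRL-sinPPT-CMV-GFP-PRE backbone. It serves as a non-targeting control for miRE-based RNA interference experiments. In bacteria it is maintained at high copy from a ColE1/pUC-type origin under ampicillin selection. The backbone also carries an f1 origin, an SV40 origin, and remnants of a lac/lacZα cloning region with T3 and T7 promoters.

The viral portion follows a third-generation layout. An RSV promoter replaces the U3 region of the truncated 5' LTR to drive genomic RNA production in packaging cells. It is followed by the HIV-1 Ψ packaging signal with a partial gag sequence, the RRE for Rev-dependent nuclear export, and the cPPT/CTS. The downstream LTR is also annotated as truncated, which fits the self-inactivating design implied by the backbone name, and an SV40 polyadenylation signal lies beyond it.

Within the provirus, the CMV enhancer/promoter constitutively transcribes EGFP. According to the record, the scrambled control shRNA sits in a miRE (optimised miR-30-type) scaffold. The annotation detects only the 3' miR-30a flanking fragment, located just downstream of the EGFP coding sequence, so the hairpin appears to lie in the 3' untranslated region of the GFP transcript. In this arrangement, fluorescence reports expression of the same transcript that yields the shRNA. The shRNA sequence itself is listed as unknown. A WPRE follows to enhance transcript expression, and a separate mouse PGK promoter drives puromycin N-acetyltransferase for selection of transduced cells. The construct is typically used alongside gene-targeting miRE shRNA vectors as a GFP-marked, puromycin-selectable negative control.
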