Addgene plasmid #135689: pLenti-CMV-GFP-miRE_shSCR-Puro
Purpose: Constitutive expression (CMV promoter) of GFP cDNA plus miRE-embedded scrambled control shRNA, Puromycin selection
Depositing lab: Florian Karreth. Depositing organization: H. Lee Moffitt Cancer Center and Research Institute.
Backbone
  Vector backbone: p156RRL-sinPPT-CMV-GFP-PRE/Nhe I
  Vector type: Lentiviral
Growth in bacteria
  Bacterial resistance: Ampicillin, 100 μg/mL
  Growth temperature: 37°C
  Growth strain: NEB Stable
  Copy number: High Copy
Gene/Insert
  Gene/Insert name: shScrambled
  gRNA/shRNA sequence: unknown
  Species: Synthetic
  Cloning method: Gibson Cloning
Terms and licenses: Academic/Nonprofit Terms; Industry Terms: Not Available to Industry
Depositor comments: GFP; shRNA embedded in miRE
How to cite: pLenti-CMV-GFP-miRE_shSCR-Puro was a gift from Florian Karreth (Addgene plasmid # 135689 ; http://n2t.net/addgene:135689 ; RRID:Addgene_135689)
